>Addgene plasmid #205551 | pFH2.106_PB-EPN24-MCP_I-T2A-eGFP-PGK-Blast | addgene full sequence | sequence record 408286 | Addgene NGS Result
GCAGCTAGATTAACCCTAGAAAGATAGTCTGCGTAAAATTGACGCATGCATTCTTGAAATATTGCTCTCT
CTTTCTAAATAGCGCGAATCCGTCGCTGTGCATTTAGGACATCTCAGTCGCCGCTTGGAGCTCCCGTGAG
GCGTGCTTGTCAATGCGGTAAGTGTCACTGATTTTGAACTATAACAACCGCGTGAGTCAAAATGACGCAT
GATTATCTTTTACGTGACTTTTAAGATTTAACTCATACGATAATTATATTGTTATTTCGTGTTCTACTTA
CGTGATAACTTATTATATATATATTTTCTTGTTATAGATATCCTTGAGGGACAGCCCCCCCCCAAAGCCC
CCAGGGATGTAATTACGTCCCTCCCCCGCTAGGGGGCAGCAGCGAGCCGCCCGGGGCTCCGCTCCGGTCC
GGCGCTCCCCCCGCATCCCCGAGCCGGCAGCGTGCGGGGACAGCCCGGGCACGGGGAAGGTGGCACGGGA
TCGCTTTCCTCTGAACGCTTCTCGCTGCTCTTTGAGCCTGCAGACACCTGGGGGGATACGGGGAAAAATC
GATTAACTATAACGGTCCTAAGGTAGCGAACACCTGCGCTCGAGCGACGTCGAGGGCCTATTTCCCATGA
TTCCTTCATATTTGCATATACGATACAAGGCTGTTAGAGAGATAATTGGAATTAATTTGACTGTAAACAC
AAAGATATTAGTACAAAATACGTGACGTAGAAAGTAATAATTTCTTGGGTAGTTTGCAGTTTTAAAATTA
TGTTTTAAAATGGACTATCATATGCTTACCGTAACTTGAAAGTATTTCGATTTCTTGGCTTTATATATCT
TGTGGAAAGGACGAAACACCGACCAGGTGGGCCCACGCGTTTTTTTCACCTGCATTACCCTGTTATCCCT
AGGATCTGCGATCGCTCCGGTGCCCGTCAGTGGGCAGAGCGCACATCGCCCACAGTCCCCGAGAAGTTGG
GGGGAGGGGTCGGCAATTGAACGGGTGCCTAGAGAAGGTGGCGCGGGGTAAACTGGGAAAGTGATGTCGT
GTACTGGCTCCGCCTTTTTCCCGAGGGTGGGGGAGAACCGTATATAAGTGCAGTAGTCGCCGTGAACGTT
CTTTTTCGCAACGGGTTTGCCGCCAGAACACAGCTGAAGCTTCGAGGGGCTCGCATCTCTCCTTCACGCG
CCCGCCGCCCTACCTGAGGCCGCCATCCACGCCGGTTGAGTCGCGTTCTGCCGCCTCCCGCCTGTGGTGC
CTCCTGAACTGCGTCCGCCGTCTAGGTAAGTTTAAAGCTCAGGTCGAGACCGGGCCTTTGTCCGGCGCTC
CCTTGGAGCCTACCTAGACTCAGCCGGCTCTCCACGCTTTGCCTGACCCTGCTTGCTCAACTCTACGTCT
TTGTTTCGTTTTCTGTTCTGCGCCGTTACAGATCCAAGCTGTGACCGGCGCCTACGCTAGCGGATCCGCC
ACCATGCACGGTCTGCAGGACGACCCGGACCTGCAAGCACTGCTCAAGGGCAGCCAGCTGCTGAAAGTTA
AATCTTCTTCTTGGCGTCGTGAACGTTTCTACAAACTCCAGGAGGACTGCAAAACCATCTGGCAGGAATC
CCGTAAAGTTATGCGTTCTCCGGAATCTCAGCTGTTCTCTATCGAAGACATCCAGGAAGTTCGTATGGGT
CACCGTACCGAAGGTCTGGAAAAATTCGCGCGTGACATCCCGGAAGACCGTTGCTTCTCCATCGTTTTCA
AAGACCAGCGTAACACCCTGGACCTGATCGCGCCGTCTCCGGCGGACGCGCAGCACTGGGTTCAGGGTCT
GCGTAAAATCATCCACCACTCTGGTTCTATGGACCAACGTCAGAAACTGCAGTCTCGTCCGGAACCGACC
GCACCGCCGGAAGAATCTTTCCGTTCTGGTGTTGAAACCACCACGCCACCGCAAAAACAGGAGCCGATCG
ACAAAGAACTGTACCCGCTGACCTCTCTGCGTTCTCTGTTCGGTAACGACCCGTCTTCTCAGAAGATCGA
AGAGCTGTTCAAGAAACACAAGATCGTTGCCGTGCTGCGTGCCAATAGTGTGGAAGAAGCGAAAAAGAAA
GCGCTGGCGGTTTTCCTGGGCGGCGTTCATCTGATTGAAATTACCTTTACCGTGCCGGATGCGGATACCG
TGATTAAGGAACTGAGCTTTCTGAAGGAAATGGGCGCGATTATTGGTGCGGGCACCGTGACCAGCGTGGA
GCAGTGCCGTAAAGCGGTGGAAAGTGGCGCCGAGTTCATTGTGAGTCCGCACCTGGACGAGGAAATTAGC
CAATTTTGCAAGGAGAAGGGTGTGTTCTATATGCCAGGCGTTATGACCCCGACCGAACTGGTGAAAGCCA
TGAAACTGGGCCATACCATCTTAAAACTGTTTCCGGGTGAGGTGGTGGGTCCGCAGTTTGTTAAAGCGAT
GAAAGGTCCGTTTCCGAATGTGAAATTTGTGCCAACCGGCGGTGTTAATCTGGACAATGTGTGCGAATGG
TTCAAAGCGGGCGTGCTGGCCGTGGGCGTGGGCAGCGCGTTAGTGAAAGGCACCCCGGTGGAAGTGGCGG
AAAAGGCCAAGGCGTTCGTTGAGAAGATTCGTGGCTGCACCGCTTCAAACTTTACTCAGTTCGTGCTCGT
GGACAATGGTGGGACAGGGGATGTGACAGTGGCTCCTTCTAATTTCGCTAATGGGGTGGCAGAGTGGATC
AGCTCCAACTCACGGAGCCAGGCCTACAAGGTGACATGCAGCGTCAGGCAGTCTAGTGCCCAGAAGAGAA
AGTATACCATCAAGGTGGAGGTCCCCAAAGTGGCTACCCAGACAGTGGGCGGAGTCGAACTGCCTGTCGC
CGCTTGGAGGTCCTACCTGAACATGGAGCTCACTATCCCAATTTTCGCTACCAATTCTGACTGTGAACTC
ATCGTGAAGGCAATGCAGGGGCTCCTCAAAGACGGTAATCCTATCCCTTCCGCCATCGCCGCTAACTCAG
GTATCTACGAACAGAAGCTGATCTCCGAAGAAGACCTGGGATCGGGAGAGGGCAGAGGAAGTCTGCTAAC
ATGCGGTGACGTCGAGGAGAATCCTGGCCCAATGAGCAAGGGCGAGGAGCTGTTCACCGGGGTGGTGCCC
ATCCTGGTCGAGCTGGACGGCGACGTAAACGGCCACAAGTTCAGCGTGTCCGGCGAGGGCGAGGGCGATG
CCACCTACGGCAAGCTGACCCTGAAGTTCATCTGCACCACCGGCAAGCTGCCCGTGCCCTGGCCCACCCT
CGTGACCACCCTGACCTACGGCGTGCAGTGCTTCAGCCGCTACCCCGACCACATGAAGCAGCACGACTTC
TTCAAGTCCGCCATGCCCGAAGGCTACGTCCAGGAGCGCACCATCTTCTTCAAGGACGACGGCAACTACA
AGACCCGCGCCGAGGTGAAGTTCGAGGGCGACACCCTGGTGAACCGCATCGAGCTGAAGGGCATCGACTT
CAAGGAGGACGGCAACATCCTGGGGCACAAGCTGGAGTACAACTACAACAGCCACAACGTCTATATCATG
GCCGACAAGCAGAAGAACGGCATCAAGGTGAACTTCAAGATCCGCCACAACATCGAGGACGGCAGCGTGC
AGCTCGCCGACCACTACCAGCAGAACACCCCCATCGGCGACGGCCCCGTGCTGCTGCCCGACAACCACTA
CCTGAGCACCCAGTCCGCCCTGAGCAAAGACCCCAACGAGAAGCGCGATCACATGGTCCTGCTGGAGTTC
GTGACCGCCGCCGGGATCACTCACGGCATGGACGAGCTGTACAAGTAAGCGGCCGCGTCGACGACTCTAG
ATCATAATCAGCCATACCACATTTGTAGAGGTTTTACTTGCTTTAAAAAACCTCCCACACCTCCCCCTGA
ACCTGAAACATAAAATGAATGCAATTGTTGTTGTTAACTTGTTTATTGCAGCTTATAATGGTTACAAATA
AAGCAATAGCATCACAAATTTCACAAATAAAGCATTTTTTTCACTGCATTCTAGTTGTGGTTTGTCCAAA
CTCATCAATGTATCTTAAGCGCCGGCGCTACACAAGTGGCCTCTGGCCTCGCACACATTCCACATCCACC
GGTAGGCGCCAACCGGCTCCGTTCTTTGGTGGCCCCTTCGCGCCACCTTCTACTCCTCCCCTAGTCAGGA
AGTTCCCCCCCGCCCCGCAGCTCGCGTCGTGCAGGACGTGACAAATGGAAGTAGCACGTCTCACTAGTCT
CGTGCAGATGGACAGCACCGCTGAGCAATGGAAGCGGGTAGGCCTTTGGGGCAGCGGCCAATAGCAGCTT
TGCTCCTTCGCTTTCTGGGCTCAGAGGCTGGGAAGGGGTGGGTCCGGGGGCGGGCTCAGGGGCGGGCTCA
GGGGCGGGGCGGGCGCCCGAAGGTCCTCCGGAGGCCCGGCATTCTGCACGCTTCAAAAGCGCACGTCTGC
CGCGCTGTTCTCCTCTTCCTCATCTCCGGGCCTTTCGACCTGCAGCCCAAGCTTACCATGGGTACCGCCA
CCATGGCCAAGCCTTTGTCTCAAGAAGAATCCACCCTCATTGAAAGAGCAACGGCTACAATCAACAGCAT
CCCCATCTCTGAAGATTACAGCGTCGCCAGCGCAGCTCTCTCTAGCGACGGCCGCATCTTCACTGGTGTC
AATGTATATCATTTTACTGGGGGACCTTGTGCAGAACTCGTGGTGCTGGGCACTGCTGCTGCTGCGGCAG
CTGGCAACCTGACTTGTATCGTCGCGATCGGAAATGAGAACAGGGGCATCTTGAGCCCCTGCGGACGGTG
CCGACAGGTGCTTCTCGATCTGCATCCTGGGATCAAAGCCATAGTGAAGGACAGTGATGGACAGCCGACG
GCAGTTGGGATTCGTGAATTGCTGCCCTCTGGTTATGTGTGGGAGGGCTAAGGTCACCCGCGCGCGGACT
GTGCCTTCTAGTTGCCAGCCATCTGTTGTTTGCCCCTCCCCCGTGCCTTCCTTGACCCTGGAAGGTGCCA
CTCCCACTGTCCTTTCCTAATAAAATGAGGAAATTGCATCGCATTGTCTGAGTAGGTGTCATTCTATTCT
GGGGGGTGGGGTGGGGCAGGACAGCAAGGGGGAGGATTGGGAAGACAATAGCAGGCATGCTGGGGATGCG
GTGGGCTCTATGGTTCGAACCAGTACGATGGTTTTCCCCGTATCCCCCCAGGTGTCTGCAGGCTCAAAGA
GCAGCGAGAAGCGTTCAGAGGAAAGCGATCCCGTGCCACCTTCCCCGTGCCCGGGCTGTCCCCGCACGCT
GCCGGCTCGGGGATGCGGGGGGAGCGCCGGACCGGAGCGGAGCCCCGGGCGGCTCGCTGCTGCCCCCTAG
CGGGGGAGGGACGTAATTACATCCCTGGGGGCTTTGGGGGGGGGCTGTCCCTGATAAAAGTTTTGTTACT
TTATAGAAGAAATTTTGAGTTTTTGTTTTTTTTTAATAAATAAATAAACATAAATAAATTGTTTGTTGAA
TTTATTATTAGTATGTAAGTGTAAATATAATAAAACTTAATATCTATTCAAATTAATAAATAAACCTCGA
TATACAGACCGATAAAACACATGCGTCAATTTTACGCATGATTATCTTTAACGTACGTCACAATATGATT
ATCTTTCTAGGGTTAATCTAGCTGCGGCGCGCCATCAGGATCATATCGTCGGGTCTTTTTTCCGGCTCAG
TCATCGCCCAAGCTGGCGCTATCTGGGCATCGGGGAGGAAGAAGCCCGTGCCTTTTCCCGCGAGGTTGAA
GCGGCATGGAAAGAGTTTGCCGAGGATGACTGCTGCTGCATTGACGTTGAGCGAAAACGCACGTTTACCA
TGATGATTCGGGAAGGTGTGGCCATGCACGCCTTTAACGGTGAACTGTTCGTTCAGGCCACCTGGGATAC
CAGTTCGTCGCGGCTTTTCCGGACACAGTTCCGGATGGTCAGCCCGAAGCGCATCAGCAACCCGAACAAT
ACCGGCGACAGCCGGAACTGCCGTGCCGGTGTGCAGATTAATGACAGCGGTGCGGCGCTGGGATATTACG
TCAGCGAGGACGGGTATCCTGGCTGGATGCCGCAGAAATGGACATGGATACCCCGTGAGTTACCCGGCGG
GCGCGCTTGGCGTAATCATGGTCATAGCTGTTTCCTGTGTGAAATTGTTATCCGCTCACAATTCCACACA
ACATACGAGCCGGAAGCATAAAGTGTAAAGCCTGGGGTGCCTAATGAGTGAGCTAACTCACATTAATTGC
GTTGCGCTCACTGCCCGCTTTCCAGTCGGGAAACCTGTCGTGCCAGCTGCATTAATGAATCGGCCAACGC
GCGGGGAGAGGCGGTTTGCGTATTGGGCGCTCTTCCGCTTCCTCGCTCACTGACTCGCTGCGCTCGGTCG
TTCGGCTGCGGCGAGCGGTATCAGCTCACTCAAAGGCGGTAATACGGTTATCCACAGAATCAGGGGATAA
CGCAGGAAAGAACATGTGAGCAAAAGGCCAGCAAAAGGCCAGGAACCGTAAAAAGGCCGCGTTGCTGGCG
TTTTTCCATAGGCTCCGCCCCCCTGACGAGCATCACAAAAATCGACGCTCAAGTCAGAGGTGGCGAAACC
CGACAGGACTATAAAGATACCAGGCGTTTCCCCCTGGAAGCTCCCTCGTGCGCTCTCCTGTTCCGACCCT
GCCGCTTACCGGATACCTGTCCGCCTTTCTCCCTTCGGGAAGCGTGGCGCTTTCTCATAGCTCACGCTGT
AGGTATCTCAGTTCGGTGTAGGTCGTTCGCTCCAAGCTGGGCTGTGTGCACGAACCCCCCGTTCAGCCCG
ACCGCTGCGCCTTATCCGGTAACTATCGTCTTGAGTCCAACCCGGTAAGACACGACTTATCGCCACTGGC
AGCAGCCACTGGTAACAGGATTAGCAGAGCGAGGTATGTAGGCGGTGCTACAGAGTTCTTGAAGTGGTGG
CCTAACTACGGCTACACTAGAAGAACAGTATTTGGTATCTGCGCTCTGCTGAAGCCAGTTACCTTCGGAA
AAAGAGTTGGTAGCTCTTGATCCGGCAAACAAACCACCGCTGGTAGCGGTGGTTTTTTTGTTTGCAAGCA
GCAGATTACGCGCAGAAAAAAAGGATCTCAAGAAGATCCTTTGATCTTTTCTACGGGGTCTGACGCTCAG
TGGAACGAAAACTCACGTTAAGGGATTTTGGTCATGAGATTATCAAAAAGGATCTTCACCTAGATCCTTT
TAAATTAAAAATGAAGTTTTAAATCAATCTAAAGTATATATGAGTAAACTTGGTCTGACAGTCAGAAGAA
CTCGTCAAGAAGGCGATAGAAGGCGATGCGCTGCGAATCGGGAGCGGCGATACCGTAAAGCACGAGGAAG
CGGTCAGCCCATTCGCCGCCAAGCTCTTCAGCAATATCACGGGTAGCCAACGCTATGTCCTGATAGCGGT
CCGCCACACCCAGCCGGCCACAGTCGATGAATCCAGAAAAGCGGCCATTTTCCACCATGATATTCGGCAA
GCAGGCATCGCCATGGGTCACGACGAGATCCTCGCCGTCGGGCATGCTCGCCTTGAGCCTGGCGAACAGT
TCGGCTGGCGCGAGCCCCTGATGCTCTTCGTCCAGATCATCCTGATCGACAAGACCGGCTTCCATCCGAG
TACGTGCTCGCTCGATGCGATGTTTCGCTTGGTGGTCGAATGGGCAGGTAGCCGGATCAAGCGTATGCAG
CCGCCGCATTGCATCAGCCATGATGGATACTTTCTCGGCAGGAGCAAGGTGAGATGACAGGAGATCCTGC
CCCGGCACTTCGCCCAATAGCAGCCAGTCCCTTCCCGCTTCAGTGACAACGTCGAGCACAGCTGCGCAAG
GAACGCCCGTCGTGGCCAGCCACGATAGCCGCGCTGCCTCGTCTTGCAGTTCATTCAGGGCACCGGACAG
GTCGGTCTTGACAAAAAGAACCGGGCGCCCCTGCGCTGACAGCCGGAACACGGCGGCATCAGAGCAGCCG
ATTGTCTGTTGTGCCCAGTCATAGCCGAATAGCCTCTCCACCCAAGCGGCCGGAGAACCTGCGTGCAATC
CATCTTGTTCAATCATACTCTTCCTTTTTCAATATTATTGAAGCATTTATCAGGGTTATTGTCTCATGAG
CGGATACATATTTGAATGTATTTAGAAAAATAAACAAATAGGGGTTCCGCGCACATTTCCCCGAAAAGTG
CCACCTAAATTGTAAGCGTTAATATTTTGTTAAAATTCGCGTTAAATTTTTGTTAAATCAGCTCATTTTT
TAACCAATAGGCCGAAATCGGCAAAATCCCTTATAAATCAAAAGAATAGACCGAGATAGGGT
[37 nt withheld, positions 8393-8429]
AAAGAACGTGGACTCCAACGTCAAAGG
[49 nt withheld, positions 8457-8505]
T
[91 nt withheld, positions 8507-8597]
G
[124 nt withheld, positions 8599-8722]
CCCATTCGCCATTCAGGCTGCGCAACTGTTGGGAAGGGCGATCGGTGCGGGCCTCTTCGCTATTACGCCA
GCTGGCGAAAGGGGGATGTGCTGCAAGGCGATTAAGTTGGGTAACGCCAGGGTTTTCCCAGTCACGACGT
TGTAAAACGACGGCCAGTGAGCGCGCCTCGTTCATTCACGTTTTTGAACCCGTGGAGGACGGGCAGACTC
GCGGTGCAAATGTGTTTTACAGCGTGATGGAGCAGATGAAGATGCTCGACACGCTGCAGAACACGAGCTC
CACCGCGGGGCGCGCC
Features (pLannotate 1.2.2; 23 found; start..end, strand, type, name):
    612..852     +  promoter       U6 promoter: RNA polymerase III promoter for human U6 snRNA
    942..1153    +  promoter       EF-1α core promoter: core promoter for human elongation factor EF-1α
   1166..1434    +  LTR            5' LTR (truncated): truncated 5' long terminal repeat (LTR) from human T-cell leukemia virus (HTLV) type 1
   1471..1872    +  CDS            Plcd1 (fragment): PLCD1_RAT - Experimental evidence at protein level: Swiss-Prot protein existence level 1. The production of the second messenger molecules diacylglycerol (DAG) and inositol 1,4,5-trisphosphate (IP3) is mediated by activated phosphatidylinositol-specific phospholipase C enzymes (PubMed:16000311). Essential for trophoblast and placental development (By similarity). Binds phosphatidylinositol 4,5-bisphosphate (By similarity). From Rattus norvegicus (Rat).
   1867..2022    +  CDS            gag (fragment): GAG_HV1H2 - Experimental evidence at protein level: Swiss-Prot protein existence level 1. [p6-gag]: Plays a role in budding of the assembled particle by interacting with the host class E VPS proteins TSG101 and PDCD6IP/AIP1. From Human immunodeficiency virus type 1 group M subtype B (isolate HXB2) (HIV-1).
   2632..3018    +  CDS            CAPSD_BPMS2: Experimental evidence at protein level: Swiss-Prot protein existence level 1. Acts as a translational repressor of viral replicase synthesis late in infection. This latter function is the result of capsid protein interaction with an RNA hairpin which contains the replicase ribosome-binding site. From Escherichia phage MS2 (Bacteriophage MS2).
   3112..3825    +  CDS            GFP (S65T): GFP (S65T) is a basic (constitutively fluorescent) green fluorescent protein published in 1995, derived from Aequorea victoria.
   3850..3933    +  CDS            large T antigen (fragment): large T antigen from SV40 (simian virus 40)
   3956..4077    +  polyA_signal   SV40 poly(A) signal: SV40 polyadenylation signal
   4084..4517    +  promoter       PGK promoter (fragment): mouse phosphoglycerate kinase 1 promoter
   4553..4951    +  CDS            BSD: blasticidin S deaminase; Aspergillus terreus BSD; confers resistance to blasticidin
   4969..5193    +  polyA_signal   bGH poly(A) signal: bovine growth hormone polyadenylation signal
   5628..6167    +  CDS            B (fragment): PORTL_LAMBD - Experimental evidence at protein level: Swiss-Prot protein existence level 1. Forms the portal vertex of the capsid (PubMed:6228056, PubMed:6232391). This portal plays critical roles in head assembly, genome packaging, neck/tail attachment, and genome ejection (Probable). The portal protein multimerizes as a single ring-shaped homododecamer arranged around a central channel (PubMed:6232391). Binds to the terminase subunits to form the packaging machine (PubMed:7799432). From Escherichia phage lambda (Bacteriophage lambda).
   6205..6221    -  protein_bind   lac operator: The lac repressor binds to the lac operator to inhibit transcription in E. coli. This inhibition can be relieved by adding lactose or isopropyl-β-D-thiogalactopyranoside (IPTG). lac repressor encoded by lacI
   6229..6259    -  promoter       lac promoter: promoter for the E. coli lac operon
   6274..6295    -  protein_bind   CAP binding site: CAP binding activates transcription in the presence of cAMP. E. coli catabolite activator protein
   6308..6400    -  CDS            lacI (fragment): lac repressor; lacI; The lac repressor binds to the lac operator to inhibit transcription in E. coli. This inhibition can be relieved by adding lactose or isopropyl-β-D-thiogalactopyranoside (IPTG).
   6583..7171    -  rep_origin     ori: high-copy-number ColE1/pMB1/pBR322/pUC origin of replication
   7342..8136    -  CDS            NeoR/KanR: aminoglycoside phosphotransferase from Tn5; aph(3')-II (or nptII); confers resistance to neomycin, kanamycin, and G418 (Geneticin®)
   8137..8241    -  promoter       AmpR promoter: bla
   8294..8722    -  rep_origin     f1 ori (sequence partly withheld): f1 bacteriophage origin of replication; arrow indicates direction of (+) strand synthesis
   8727..8882    -  CDS            lacZα (fragment): LacZα fragment of β-galactosidase; lacZ fragment
   8884..8997    +  CDS            B (fragment): PORTL_LAMBD - Experimental evidence at protein level: Swiss-Prot protein existence level 1. Forms the portal vertex of the capsid (PubMed:6228056, PubMed:6232391). This portal plays critical roles in head assembly, genome packaging, neck/tail attachment, and genome ejection (Probable). The portal protein multimerizes as a single ring-shaped homododecamer arranged around a central channel (PubMed:6232391). Binds to the terminase subunits to form the packaging machine (PubMed:7799432). From Escherichia phage lambda (Bacteriophage lambda).
