[The description below was written by a language model from this plasmid's Addgene catalogue record and pLannotate feature annotations shown in this document.]
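Description:
pFH2.106_PB-EPN24-MCP_I-T2A-eGFP-PGK-Blast is a 9,018 nt mammalian expression plasmid built on the ePB2 piggyBac backbone, intended for transposase-mediated integration of its cargo into the genome of cultured cells. In bacteria it is maintained through a high-copy ColE1/pUC-type origin and selected with kanamycin via a Tn5 aminoglycoside phosphotransferase gene driven by the bla promoter. An f1 origin and remnants of lac/lacZα sequence are also present. The automated annotation does not call the piggyBac terminal repeats, so their positions are not given by the feature table. It also reports short lambda phage "B" fragments flanking the cargo region, whose role the record does not explain.

The main cassette uses an EF-1α core promoter followed by a truncated HTLV-1 5' LTR segment, a common composite arrangement for strong constitutive expression. It drives the synthetic EPN24-MCP-I open reading frame. The annotated pieces of this fusion include a rat PLCδ1 fragment (a PI(4,5)P2-binding protein, presumably for membrane association), the HIV-1 Gag p6 region that recruits ESCRT budding factors, an unannotated stretch, and the MS2 bacteriophage coat protein, which binds a specific RNA hairpin. This layout fits an enveloped protein nanocage that buds from cells while carrying MS2-tagged RNA, in line with the associated work on engineered RNA export. A T2A peptide co-translationally releases eGFP as an expression reporter, and the cassette ends in an SV40 poly(A) signal. A separate PGK promoter–blasticidin S deaminase–bGH poly(A) unit allows blasticidin selection of stable integrants. A U6 promoter is annotated upstream of EF-1α, but no transcript driven by it is described.
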