Addgene plasmid #205551: pFH2.106_PB-EPN24-MCP_I-T2A-eGFP-PGK-Blast
Purpose: Express EPN24-MCP-I-T2A-eGFP and blasticidin resistance marker
Depositing lab: Michael Elowitz. Depositing organization: California Institute of Technology. Publication: Engineering RNA export for measurement and manipulation of living cells. Horns F, Martinez JA, Fan C, Haque M, Linton JM, Tobin V, Santat L, Maggiolo AO, Bjorkman PJ, Lois C, Elowitz MB. Cell. 2023 Jul 10:S0092-8674(23)00689-X. doi: 10.1016/j.cell.2023.06.013. PubMed 37437570.
Backbone
  Vector backbone: ePB2
  Vector type: Mammalian Expression ; Piggybac
  Selectable markers: Blasticidin ; eGFP
Growth in bacteria
  Bacterial resistance: Kanamycin, 50 μg/mL
  Growth temperature: 30°C
  Growth strain: NEB Stable
  Copy number: High Copy
Gene/Insert
  Gene/Insert name: EPN24-MCP-I
  Species: Synthetic
  Mutation: WT
  Promoter: EF1
  Cloning method: Restriction Enzyme; 5′ cloning site unknown (unknown if destroyed); 3′ cloning site unknown (unknown if destroyed)
Terms and licenses: Academic/Nonprofit Terms; Industry Terms: Not Available to Industry
How to cite: pFH2.106_PB-EPN24-MCP_I-T2A-eGFP-PGK-Blast was a gift from Michael Elowitz (Addgene plasmid # 205551 ; http://n2t.net/addgene:205551 ; RRID:Addgene_205551)
